Addgene plasmid #140260: pMS2CP(V29I)-myc-T2A-tagRFP
Purpose: Expresses MS2CP(V29I) in mammalian cells
Depositing lab: Hirohide Saito. Depositing organization: Kyoto University, Center for iPS Cell Research and Application. Publication: Orthogonal Protein-Responsive mRNA Switches for Mammalian Synthetic Biology. Ono H, Kawasaki S, Saito H. ACS Synth Biol. 2020 Jan 17;9(1):169-174. doi: 10.1021/acssynbio.9b00343. Epub 2019 Dec 13. PubMed 31765565.
Backbone
  Vector backbone: pIRES2 DsRed-Express
  Backbone manufacturer: Clontech
  Vector type: Mammalian Expression, Synthetic Biology
  Selectable markers: Neomycin (select with G418)
Growth in bacteria
  Bacterial resistance: Kanamycin, 50 μg/mL
  Growth temperature: 37°C
  Growth strain: DH5alpha
  Copy number: High Copy
Gene/Insert
  Gene/Insert name: Coat protein of bacteriphage MS2 (alt name: MS2CP)
  Promoter: CMV
  Tag / fusion protein: myc-T2A-tagRFP (C terminal on insert)
  Cloning method: Restriction Enzyme; 5′ cloning site BamHI (not destroyed); 3′ cloning site SalI (not destroyed)
  Sequencing primers: 5′ CMV Forward; 3′ CTTTATTTGTAACCATTATAAGCTGC
Terms and licenses: Academic/Nonprofit Terms; Industry Terms: Not Available to Industry
Depositor comments: CDS of mutant MS2CP (MS2CP(V29I)) was inserted between SalI and BamHI sites of pTAPmyc-T2A-tagRFP (ID: 140278).
How to cite: pMS2CP(V29I)-myc-T2A-tagRFP was a gift from Hirohide Saito (Addgene plasmid # 140260 ; http://n2t.net/addgene:140260 ; RRID:Addgene_140260)
