[The description below was written by a language model from this plasmid's Addgene catalogue record and pLannotate feature annotations shown in this document.]
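Description:
pMS2CP(V29I)-myc-T2A-tagRFP is a 5.1 kb mammalian expression plasmid built on the Clontech pIRES2 DsRed-Express backbone and classified for synthetic biology use. It is propagated in E. coli at high copy from a ColE1/pUC-type origin and also carries an f1 origin. A single Tn5 aminoglycoside phosphotransferase gene (NeoR/KanR) provides both selections. A bacterial bla-type promoter drives it for kanamycin resistance in bacteria, and the SV40 enhancer/early promoter drives it for G418 selection in mammalian cells, with the HSV TK polyadenylation signal terminating the cassette. The short ble, bGH poly(A) and SV40 large T fragments in the automated annotation look like backbone remnants or partial matches rather than functional parts.

The payload is driven by the human CMV immediate-early enhancer and promoter and ends at an SV40 poly(A) signal. It encodes the bacteriophage MS2 coat protein carrying the V29I substitution, cloned between the BamHI and SalI sites of a parental myc-T2A-tagRFP vector. The coat protein is fused at its C terminus to a myc epitope, followed by a 2A peptide and TagRFP. The catalogue calls this element T2A, while the annotation tool matched only a short fragment to P2A, probably reflecting the conserved 2A motif. Ribosomal skipping at the 2A site yields myc-tagged MS2CP and free TagRFP from one transcript, so red fluorescence reports expression of the RNA-binding protein without being attached to it.

MS2 coat protein binds a specific RNA hairpin and naturally acts as a translational repressor. The associated publication concerns orthogonal protein-responsive mRNA switches in mammalian cells, which suggests this plasmid supplies the trigger protein for such switches. The record does not describe the effect of the V29I mutation.
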