Features (pLannotate 1.2.2; 16 found; start..end, strand, type, name):
      1..304     +  enhancer       CMV enhancer: human cytomegalovirus immediate early enhancer
    305..508     +  promoter       CMV promoter: human cytomegalovirus (CMV) immediate early promoter
    558..908     +  CDS            CAPSD_BPMS2 (fragment): Experimental evidence at protein level: Swiss-Prot protein existence level 1. Acts as a translational repressor of viral replicase synthesis late in infection. This latter function is the result of capsid protein interaction with an RNA hairpin which contains the replicase ribosome-binding site. From Escherichia phage MS2 (Bacteriophage MS2).
    978..1000    +  CDS            P2A (fragment): 2A peptide from porcine teschovirus-1 polyprotein Eukaryotic ribosomes fail to insert a peptide bond between the Gly and Pro residues, yielding separate polypeptides.
   1011..1719    +  CDS            TagRFP (fragment): monomeric derivative of red fluorescent protein from Entacmaea quadricolor (Merzlyak et al., 2007) mammalian codon-optimized
   1736..1819    +  CDS            large T antigen (fragment): large T antigen from SV40 (simian virus 40)
   1842..1963    +  polyA_signal   SV40 poly(A) signal: SV40 polyadenylation signal
   1997..2425    -  rep_origin     f1 ori (sequence partly withheld): f1 bacteriophage origin of replication; arrow indicates direction of (+) strand synthesis
   2452..2556    +  promoter       AmpR promoter: bla
   2558..2915    +  promoter       SV40 promoter: SV40 enhancer and early promoter
   2950..3744    +  CDS            NeoR/KanR: aminoglycoside phosphotransferase from Tn5; aph(3')-II (or nptII); confers resistance to neomycin, kanamycin, and G418 (Geneticin®)
   3765..3917    +  CDS            ble (fragment): BLE_KLEPN - Experimental evidence at protein level: Swiss-Prot protein existence level 1. Binding protein with a strong affinity to the bleomycin family of antibiotics. Binds to CL990; an antimitotic-antibiotic compound. From Klebsiella pneumoniae.
   3976..4023    +  polyA_signal   HSV TK poly(A) signal: herpes simplex virus thymidine kinase polyadenylation signal (Cole and Stacy, 1985)
   4114..4130    -  polyA_signal   bGH poly(A) signal (fragment): bovine growth hormone polyadenylation signal
   4352..4940    +  rep_origin     ori: high-copy-number ColE1/pMB1/pBR322/pUC origin of replication
   5055..5114    +  enhancer       CMV enhancer (fragment): human cytomegalovirus immediate early enhancer
>Addgene plasmid #140260 | pMS2CP(V29I)-myc-T2A-tagRFP | addgene full sequence | sequence record 311698 | Addgene NGS Result
CGTTACATAACTTACGGTAAATGGCCCGCCTGGCTGACCGCCCAACGACCCCCGCCCATTGACGTCAATA
ATGACGTATGTTCCCATAGTAACGCCAATAGGGACTTTCCATTGACGTCAATGGGTGGAGTATTTACGGT
AAACTGCCCACTTGGCAGTACATCAAGTGTATCATATGCCAAGTACGCCCCCTATTGACGTCAATGACGG
TAAATGGCCCGCCTGGCATTATGCCCAGTACATGACCTTATGGGACTTTCCTACTTGGCAGTACATCTAC
GTATTAGTCATCGCTATTACCATGGTGATGCGGTTTTGGCAGTACATCAATGGGCGTGGATAGCGGTTTG
ACTCACGGGGATTTCCAAGTCTCCACCCCATTGACGTCAATGGGAGTTTGTTTTGGCACCAAAATCAACG
GGACTTTCCAAAATGTCGTAACAACTCCGCCCCATTGACGCAAATGGGCGGTAGGCGTGTACGGTGGGAG
GTCTATATAAGCAGAGCTGGTTTAGTGAACCGTCAGATCCGCTAGGGCTCTGCAGGTCGAGCCCACCATG
GCTTCTAACTTTACTCAGTTCGTTCTCGTCGACAATGGCGGAACTGGCGACGTGACTGTCGCCCCAAGCA
ACTTCGCTAACGGGATCGCTGAATGGATCAGCTCTAACTCGCGATCACAGGCTTACAAAGTAACCTGTAG
CGTTCGTCAGAGCTCTGCGCAGAATCGCAAATACACCATCAAAGTCGAGGTGCCTAAAGGCGCATGGAGG
TCTTACTTAAATATGGAACTAACCATTCCAATTTTCGCCACGAATTCCGACTGCGAGCTTATTGTTAAGG
CAATGCAAGGTCTCCTAAAAGATGGAAACCCGATTCCCTCGGCCATCGCGGCCAACTCCGGCATCTACGG
ATCCGAACAAAAACTCATCTCAGAAGAGGATCTGAGATCTGAAGGCAGAGGCTCCCTCCTGACCTGCGGA
GACGTGGAAGAGAACCCCGGACCAAGATCCGTGTCTAAGGGCGAAGAGCTGATTAAGGAGAACATGCACA
TGAAGCTGTACATGGAGGGCACCGTGAACAACCACCACTTCAAGTGCACATCCGAGGGCGAAGGCAAGCC
CTACGAGGGCACCCAGACCATGAGAATCAAGGTGGTCGAGGGCGGCCCTCTCCCCTTCGCCTTCGACATC
CTGGCTACCAGCTTCATGTACGGCAGCAGAACCTTCATCAACCACACCCAGGGCATCCCCGACTTCTTTA
AGCAGTCCTTCCCTGAGGGCTTCACATGGGAGAGAGTCACCACATACGAAGACGGGGGCGTGCTGACCGC
TACCCAGGACACCAGCCTCCAGGACGGCTGCCTCATCTACAACGTCAAGATCAGAGGGGTGAACTTCCCA
TCCAACGGCCCTGTGATGCAGAAGAAAACACTCGGCTGGGAGGCCAACACCGAGATGCTGTACCCCGCTG
ACGGCGGCCTGGAAGGCAGAAGCGACATGGCCCTGAAGCTCGTGGGCGGGGGCCACCTGATCTGCAACTT
CAAGACCACATACAGATCCAAGAAACCCGCTAAGAACCTCAAGATGCCCGGCGTCTACTATGTGGACCAC
AGACTGGAAAGAATCAAGGAGGCCGACAAAGAGACCTACGTCGAGCAGCACGAGGTGGCTGTGGCCAGAT
ACTGCGACCTCCCTAGCAAACTGGGGCACAAACTTAATTAGCGGCCGCGACTCTAGATCATAATCAGCCA
TACCACATTTGTAGAGGTTTTACTTGCTTTAAAAAACCTCCCACACCTCCCCCTGAACCTGAAACATAAA
ATGAATGCAATTGTTGTTGTTAACTTGTTTATTGCAGCTTATAATGGTTACAAATAAAGCAATAGCATCA
CAAATTTCACAAATAAAGCATTTTTTTCACTGCATTCTAGTTGTGGTTTGTCCAAACTCATCAATGTATC
TTAAGGCGTAAATTGTAAGCGTTAATATTTTGTTAAAATTCGCGTTAAATTTTTGTTAAATCAGCTCATT
TTTTAACCAATAGGCCGAAATCGGCAAAATCCCTTATAAATCAAAAGAATAGACCGAGATAGGGT
[37 nt withheld, positions 2096-2132]
AAAGAACGTGGACTCCAACGTCAAAGG
[49 nt withheld, positions 2160-2208]
T
[91 nt withheld, positions 2210-2300]
G
[124 nt withheld, positions 2302-2425]
CAGGTGGCACTTTTCGGGGAAATGTGCGCGGAACCCCTATTTGTTTATTTTTCTAAATACATTCAAATAT
GTATCCGCTCATGAGACAATAACCCTGATAAATGCTTCAATAATATTGAAAAAGGAAGAGTCCTGAGGCG
GAAAGAACCAGCTGTGGAATGTGTGTCAGTTAGGGTGTGGAAAGTCCCCAGGCTCCCCAGCAGGCAGAAG
TATGCAAAGCATGCATCTCAATTAGTCAGCAACCAGGTGTGGAAAGTCCCCAGGCTCCCCAGCAGGCAGA
AGTATGCAAAGCATGCATCTCAATTAGTCAGCAACCATAGTCCCGCCCCTAACTCCGCCCATCCCGCCCC
TAACTCCGCCCAGTTCCGCCCATTCTCCGCCCCATGGCTGACTAATTTTTTTTATTTATGCAGAGGCCGA
GGCCGCCTCGGCCTCTGAGCTATTCCAGAAGTAGTGAGGAGGCTTTTTTGGAGGCCTAGGCTTTTGCAAA
GATCGATCAAGAGACAGGATGAGGATCGTTTCGCATGATTGAACAAGATGGATTGCACGCAGGTTCTCCG
GCCGCTTGGGTGGAGAGGCTATTCGGCTATGACTGGGCACAACAGACAATCGGCTGCTCTGATGCCGCCG
TGTTCCGGCTGTCAGCGCAGGGGCGCCCGGTTCTTTTTGTCAAGACCGACCTGTCCGGTGCCCTGAATGA
ACTGCAAGACGAGGCAGCGCGGCTATCGTGGCTGGCCACGACGGGCGTTCCTTGCGCAGCTGTGCTCGAC
GTTGTCACTGAAGCGGGAAGGGACTGGCTGCTATTGGGCGAAGTGCCGGGGCAGGATCTCCTGTCATCTC
ACCTTGCTCCTGCCGAGAAAGTATCCATCATGGCTGATGCAATGCGGCGGCTGCATACGCTTGATCCGGC
TACCTGCCCATTCGACCACCAAGCGAAACATCGCATCGAGCGAGCACGTACTCGGATGGAAGCCGGTCTT
GTCGATCAGGATGATCTGGACGAAGAGCATCAGGGGCTCGCGCCAGCCGAACTGTTCGCCAGGCTCAAGG
CGAGCATGCCCGACGGCGAGGATCTCGTCGTGACCCATGGCGATGCCTGCTTGCCGAATATCATGGTGGA
AAATGGCCGCTTTTCTGGATTCATCGACTGTGGCCGGCTGGGTGTGGCGGACCGCTATCAGGACATAGCG
TTGGCTACCCGTGATATTGCTGAAGAGCTTGGCGGCGAATGGGCTGACCGCTTCCTCGTGCTTTACGGTA
TCGCCGCTCCCGATTCGCAGCGCATCGCCTTCTATCGCCTTCTTGACGAGTTCTTCTGAGCGGGACTCTG
GGGTTCGAAATGACCGACCAAGCGACGCCCAACCTGCCATCACGAGATTTCGATTCCACCGCCGCCTTCT
ATGAAAGGTTGGGCTTCGGAATCGTTTTCCGGGACGCCGGCTGGATGATCCTCCAGCGCGGGGATCTCAT
GCTGGAGTTCTTCGCCCACCCTAGGGGGAGGCTAACTGAAACACGGAAGGAGACAATACCGGAAGGAACC
CGCGCTATGACGGCAATAAAAAGACAGAATAAAACGCACGGTGTTGGGTCGTTTGTTCATAAACGCGGGG
TTCGGTCCCAGGGCTGGCACTCTGTCGATACCCCACCGAGACCCCATTGGGGCCAATACGCCCGCGTTTC
TTCCTTTTCCCCACCCCACCCCCCAAGTTCGGGTGAAGGCCCAGGGCTCGCAGCCAACGTCGGGGCGGCA
GGCCCTGCCATAGCCTCAGGTTACTCATATATACTTTAGATTGATTTAAAACTTCATTTTTAATTTAAAA
GGATCTAGGTGAAGATCCTTTTTGATAATCTCATGACCAAAATCCCTTAACGTGAGTTTTCGTTCCACTG
AGCGTCAGACCCCGTAGAAAAGATCAAAGGATCTTCTTGAGATCCTTTTTTTCTGCGCGTAATCTGCTGC
TTGCAAACAAAAAAACCACCGCTACCAGCGGTGGTTTGTTTGCCGGATCAAGAGCTACCAACTCTTTTTC
CGAAGGTAACTGGCTTCAGCAGAGCGCAGATACCAAATACTGTTCTTCTAGTGTAGCCGTAGTTAGGCCA
CCACTTCAAGAACTCTGTAGCACCGCCTACATACCTCGCTCTGCTAATCCTGTTACCAGTGGCTGCTGCC
AGTGGCGATAAGTCGTGTCTTACCGGGTTGGACTCAAGACGATAGTTACCGGATAAGGCGCAGCGGTCGG
GCTGAACGGGGGGTTCGTGCACACAGCCCAGCTTGGAGCGAACGACCTACACCGAACTGAGATACCTACA
GCGTGAGCTATGAGAAAGCGCCACGCTTCCCGAAGGGAGAAAGGCGGACAGGTATCCGGTAAGCGGCAGG
GTCGGAACAGGAGAGCGCACGAGGGAGCTTCCAGGGGGAAACGCCTGGTATCTTTATAGTCCTGTCGGGT
TTCGCCACCTCTGACTTGAGCGTCGATTTTTGTGATGCTCGTCAGGGGGGCGGAGCCTATGGAAAAACGC
CAGCAACGCGGCCTTTTTACGGTTCCTGGCCTTTTGCTGGCCTTTTGCTCACATGTTCTTTCCTGCGTTA
TCCCCTGATTCTGTGGATAACCGTATTACCGCCATGCATTAGTTATTAATAGTAATCAATTACGGGGTCA
TTAGTTCATAGCCCATATATGGAGTTCCG
